Addgene plasmid #224205: AiP15820 - pAAV-AiE0873m_3xC2-minBG-RiboL1-jGCaMP8s-WPRE3-BGHpA (Alias: CN5820)
Purpose: AiE0873m_3xC2 is an enhancer sequence, designed to drive AAV-mediated transgene expression in striatal cholinergic neurons
Depositing lab: Allen Institute for Brain Science & Jonathan Ting. Depositing organization: Allen Institute. Publication: Enhancer AAV toolbox for accessing and perturbing striatal cell types and circuits. Hunker AC, Wirthlin ME, Gill G, Johansen NJ, Hooper M, Omstead V, Vargas S, Lerma MN, Taskin N, Weed N, Laird WD, Bishaw YM, Bendrick JL, Gore BB, Ben-Simon Y, Opitz-Araya X, Martinez RA, Way SW, Thyagarajan B, Otto S, Sanchez REA, Alexander JR, Amaya A, Amster A, Arbuckle J, Ayala A, Baker PM, Barcelli T, Barta S, Bertagnolli D, Bielstein C, Bishwakarma P, Bowlus J, Boyer G, Brouner K, Casian B, Casper T, Chakka AB, Chakrabarty R, Chong P, Clark M, Colbert K, Daniel S, Dawe T, Departee M, DiValentin P, Donadio NP, Dotson NI, Dwivedi D, Egdorf T, Fliss T, Gary A, Goldy J, Grasso C, Groce EL, Gudsnuk K, Han W, Haradon Z, Hastings S, Helback O, Ho WV, Huang C, Johnson T, Jones DL, Juneau Z, Kenney J, Leibly M, Li S, Liang E, Loeffler H, Lusk NA, Madigan Z, Malloy J, Malone J, McCue R, Melchor J, Mich JK, Moosman S, Morin E, Naidoo R, Newman D, Ngo K, Nguyen K, Oster AL, Ouellette B, Oyama AA, Pena N, Pham T, Phillips E, Pom C, Potekhina L, Ransford S, Ray PL, Reding M, Rette DF, Reynoldson C, Rimorin C, Sigler AR, Rocha DB, Ronellenfitch K, Ruiz A, Sawyer L, Sevigny JP, Shapovalova NV, Shepard N, Shulga L, Soliman S, Staats B, Taormina MJ, Tieu M, Wang Y, Wilkes J, Wood T, Zhou T, Williford A, Dee N, Mollenkopf T, Ng L, Esposito L, Kalmbach BE, Yao S, Ariza J, Collman F, Mufti S, Smith K, Waters J, Ersing I, Patrick M, Zeng H, Lein ES, Kojima Y, Horwitz G, Owen SF, Levi BP, Daigle TL, Tasic B, Bakken TE, Ting JT. Neuron. 2025 May 21;113(10):1507-1524.e17. doi: 10.1016/j.neuron.2025.04.035. PubMed 40403704.
Backbone
  Vector backbone: rAAV
  Vector type: AAV
Growth in bacteria
  Bacterial resistance: Ampicillin, 100 μg/mL
  Growth temperature: 30°C
  Growth strain: NEB Stable
  Copy number: High Copy
Gene/Insert
  Gene/Insert name: RiboL1-jGCaMP8s
  Species: Synthetic
  Cloning method: Restriction Enzyme; 5′ cloning site unknown (unknown if destroyed)
Terms and licenses: Academic/Nonprofit Terms; Industry Terms: Not Available to Industry
Depositor comments: Allen Institute plasmid alias: CN5820 . This work supported by NIH BRAIN Initiative grant UF1MH128339.
How to cite: AiP15820 - pAAV-AiE0873m_3xC2-minBG-RiboL1-jGCaMP8s-WPRE3-BGHpA (Alias: CN5820) was a gift from Allen Institute for Brain Science & Jonathan Ting (Addgene plasmid # 224205 ; http://n2t.net/addgene:224205 ; RRID:Addgene_224205)
