[The description below was written by a language model from this plasmid's Addgene catalogue record and pLannotate feature annotations shown in this document.]
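Description:
AiP15820 - pAAV-AiE0873m_3xC2-minBG-RiboL1-jGCaMP8s-WPRE3-BGHpA (alias CN5820) is a recombinant AAV transfer plasmid intended for packaging into AAV particles that express a calcium indicator in striatal cholinergic neurons. The bacterial backbone carries a high-copy ColE1/pUC-type origin, an f1 phage origin and a β-lactamase gene with its own promoter for ampicillin selection. Small remnants of pBR322 bom and rop are also annotated. The expression cassette sits between AAV2 inverted terminal repeats, which provide the cis signals for genome replication and encapsidation. One ITR is annotated in full, while the other is detected only as short fragments.

According to the name and purpose field, transcription is driven by AiE0873m_3xC2, an enhancer sequence designed for striatal cholinergic neurons (the name suggests a triplicated core element), placed upstream of a minimal beta-globin promoter (minBG). Neither element is picked up by the automated annotation, but both presumably lie in the unannotated stretch between the left ITR and the coding sequence. The payload is RiboL1-jGCaMP8s. The annotation tool labels the sensor portion as a GCaMP6s fragment, reflecting similarity within the GCaMP family, and it is followed in the same orientation by ribosomal protein L10a (RPL10A). Tethering a GCaMP to this large-subunit ribosomal protein is generally used to confine the signal to the soma and reduce neuropil contamination. A shortened WPRE (WPRE3, annotated as two fragments) and the bovine growth hormone polyadenylation signal enhance and terminate expression.

Two sequencing records are supplied, of 6,383 and 6,080 nt. They show the same features in the same order, and the difference appears to lie in the unannotated enhancer/promoter region. The record does not explain it.
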