Features (pLannotate 1.2.2; 15 found; start..end, strand, type, name):
    400..449     -  misc_feature   bom (fragment): basis of mobility region from pBR322
    551..586     -  CDS            rop (fragment): Rop protein, which maintains plasmids at low copy number; rop
    681..785     +  promoter       AmpR promoter: bla
    786..1646    +  CDS            AmpR: β-lactamase; bla; confers resistance to ampicillin, carbenicillin, and related antibiotics
   1817..2405    +  rep_origin     ori: high-copy-number ColE1/pMB1/pBR322/pUC origin of replication
   2478..2505    +  repeat_region  AAV2 ITR (fragment): inverted terminal repeat of adeno-associated virus serotype 2 inverted
   2534..2561    +  repeat_region  AAV2 ITR (fragment): inverted terminal repeat of adeno-associated virus serotype 2 inverted
   3388..4557    +  CDS            GCaMP6s (fragment): improved fluorescent protein-based calcium sensor (Chen et al., 2013)
   4639..5286    +  CDS            RPL10A (sequence withheld): RL10A_HUMAN - Also known as NEDD6. Experimental evidence at protein level: Swiss-Prot protein existence level 1. Component of the large ribosomal subunit. From Homo sapiens (Human).
   5320..5477    +  misc_feature   WPRE (fragment): woodchuck hepatitis virus posttranscriptional regulatory element
   5483..5563    +  misc_feature   WPRE (fragment): woodchuck hepatitis virus posttranscriptional regulatory element
   5580..5691    +  polyA_signal   bGH poly(A) signal: bovine growth hormone polyadenylation signal
   5809..5949    +  repeat_region  AAV2 ITR: inverted terminal repeat of adeno-associated virus serotype 2 inverted
   5954..6005    -  misc_feature   bom (fragment): basis of mobility region from pBR322
   6024..399     +  rep_origin     f1 ori (across the origin) (sequence partly withheld): f1 bacteriophage origin of replication; arrow indicates direction of (+) strand synthesis
>Addgene plasmid #224205 | AiP15820 - pAAV-AiE0873m_3xC2-minBG-RiboL1-jGCaMP8s-WPRE3-BGHpA (Alias: CN5820) | addgene full sequence | sequence record 446940 | Addgene NGS Result
[20 nt withheld, positions 1-20]
T
[46 nt withheld, positions 22-67]
C
[141 nt withheld, positions 69-209]
CCTTTGACGTTGGAGTCCACGTTCTTT
[37 nt withheld, positions 237-273]
ACTCTATCTCGGGCTATTCTTTTGATTTATAAGGGATTTTGCCGATTTCGGTCTATTGGTTAAAAAATGA
GCTGATTTAACAAAAATTTAACGCGAATTTTAACAAAATATTAACGTTTACAATTTTATGGTGCACTCTC
AGTACAATCTGCTCTGATGCCGCATAGTTAAGCCAGCCCCGACACCCGCCAACACCCGCTGACGCGCCCT
GACGGGCTTGTCTGCTCCCGGCATCCGCTTACAGACAAGCTGTGACCGTCTCCGGGAGCTGCATGTGTCA
GAGGTTTTCACCGTCATCACCGAAACGCGCGAGACGAAAGGGCCTCGTGATACGCCTATTTTTATAGGTT
AATGTCATGATAATAATGGTTTCTTAGACGTCAGGTGGCACTTTTCGGGGAAATGTGCGCGGAACCCCTA
TTTGTTTATTTTTCTAAATACATTCAAATATGTATCCGCTCATGAGACAATAACCCTGATAAATGCTTCA
ATAATATTGAAAAAGGAAGAGTATGAGTATTCAACATTTCCGTGTCGCCCTTATTCCCTTTTTTGCGGCA
TTTTGCCTTCCTGTTTTTGCTCACCCAGAAACGCTGGTGAAAGTAAAAGATGCTGAAGATCAGTTGGGTG
CACGAGTGGGTTACATCGAACTGGATCTCAACAGCGGTAAGATCCTTGAGAGTTTTCGCCCCGAAGAACG
TTTTCCAATGATGAGCACTTTTAAAGTTCTGCTATGTGGCGCGGTATTATCCCGTATTGACGCCGGGCAA
GAGCAACTCGGTCGCCGCATACACTATTCTCAGAATGACTTGGTTGAGTACTCACCAGTCACAGAAAAGC
ATCTTACGGATGGCATGACAGTAAGAGAATTATGCAGTGCTGCCATAACCATGAGTGATAACACTGCGGC
CAACTTACTTCTGACAACGATCGGAGGACCGAAGGAGCTAACCGCTTTTTTGCACAACATGGGGGATCAT
GTAACTCGCCTTGATCGTTGGGAACCGGAGCTGAATGAAGCCATACCAAACGACGAGCGTGACACCACGA
TGCCTGTAGCAATGGCAACAACGTTGCGCAAACTATTAACTGGCGAACTACTTACTCTAGCTTCCCGGCA
ACAATTAATAGACTGGATGGAGGCGGATAAAGTTGCAGGACCACTTCTGCGCTCGGCCCTTCCGGCTGGC
TGGTTTATTGCTGATAAATCTGGAGCCGGTGAGCGTGGGTCTCGCGGTATCATTGCAGCACTGGGGCCAG
ATGGTAAGCCCTCCCGTATCGTAGTTATCTACACGACGGGGAGTCAGGCAACTATGGATGAACGAAATAG
ACAGATCGCTGAGATAGGTGCCTCACTGATTAAGCATTGGTAACTGTCAGACCAAGTTTACTCATATATA
CTTTAGATTGATTTAAAACTTCATTTTTAATTTAAAAGGATCTAGGTGAAGATCCTTTTTGATAATCTCA
TGACCAAAATCCCTTAACGTGAGTTTTCGTTCCACTGAGCGTCAGACCCCGTAGAAAAGATCAAAGGATC
TTCTTGAGATCCTTTTTTTCTGCGCGTAATCTGCTGCTTGCAAACAAAAAAACCACCGCTACCAGCGGTG
GTTTGTTTGCCGGATCAAGAGCTACCAACTCTTTTTCCGAAGGTAACTGGCTTCAGCAGAGCGCAGATAC
CAAATACTGTTCTTCTAGTGTAGCCGTAGTTAGGCCACCACTTCAAGAACTCTGTAGCACCGCCTACATA
CCTCGCTCTGCTAATCCTGTTACCAGTGGCTGCTGCCAGTGGCGATAAGTCGTGTCTTACCGGGTTGGAC
TCAAGACGATAGTTACCGGATAAGGCGCAGCGGTCGGGCTGAACGGGGGGTTCGTGCACACAGCCCAGCT
TGGAGCGAACGACCTACACCGAACTGAGATACCTACAGCGTGAGCTATGAGAAAGCGCCACGCTTCCCGA
AGGGAGAAAGGCGGACAGGTATCCGGTAAGCGGCAGGGTCGGAACAGGAGAGCGCACGAGGGAGCTTCCA
GGGGGAAACGCCTGGTATCTTTATAGTCCTGTCGGGTTTCGCCACCTCTGACTTGAGCGTCGATTTTTGT
GATGCTCGTCAGGGGGGCGGAGCCTATGGAAAAACGCCAGCAACGCGGCCTTTTTACGGTTCCTGGCCTT
TTGCTGGCCTTTTGCTCACATGTCCTGCAGGCAGCTGCGCGCTCGCTCGCTCACTGAGGCCGCCCGGGCG
TCGGGCGACCTTTGGTCGCCCGGCCTCAGTGAGCGAGCGAGCGCGCAGAGAGGGAGTGGCCAACTCCATC
ACTAGGGGTTCCTGCGGCCGCACGCGTCATGGATTTCTCCAAAGCTTTGTAGGGCAGAACTCTGAATGTT
TATTTCTCTGATGAATCCTTAATGAAAGTGGCCAGCCATCCTGGGGAGAACAAGCCTTAGTTCCCACTGA
GAAGGATAGCAAGCAGCATAAGAGTAGCTGATGTCAAAGGCTATTAATGCAAATGAAAATTATAATTCCT
CATCAAGATCTGCTCCCAGACAGGCTAATCATTGTGCCACCTGTTTACAGAAACACACTGCTAATCAGTC
AGTAAAATCTTTTAAGTTTCTGTGCTTCTCTGTGTACGATTTTTAGCCTCCATGGATTTCTCCAAAGCTT
TGTAGGGCAGAACTCTGAATGTTTATTTCTCTGATGAATCCTTAATGAAAGTGGCCAGCCATCCTGGGGA
GAACAAGCCTTAGTTCCCACTGAGAAGGATAGCAAGCAGCATAAGAGTAGCTGATGTCAAAGGCTATTAA
TGCAAATGAAAATTATAATTCCTCATCAAGATCTGCTCCCAGACAGGCTAATCATTGTGCCACCTGTTTA
CAGAAACACACTGCTAATCAGTCAGTAAAATCTTTTAAGTTTCTGTGCTTCTCTGTGTACGATTTTTAGC
CTCGAGCTCGGGCTGGGCATAAAAGTCAGGGCAGAGCCATCTATTGCTTACATTTGCTTCTGGGATCCAC
CCGCCACCATGCATCATCACCATCATCACACGCGTCGCAAGAAGACCTTCAAGGAGGTGGCCACCGCCGT
GAAGATCATCGCCATGCTGATGGGCCTGAAGATCAACGTCTATATCAAGGCCGACAAGCAGAAGAACGGC
ATCAAGGCGAACTTCCACATCCGCCACAACATCGAGGACGGCGGCGTGCAGCTCGCCTACCACTACCAGC
AGAACACCCCCATCGGCGACGGCCCCGTGCTGCTGCCCGACAACCACTACCTGAGCGTGGAGTCCAAACT
TTCGAAAGACCCCAACGAGAAGCGCGATCACATGGTCCTGCTGGAGTTCGTGACCGCCGCCGGGATCACT
CTCGGCATGGACGAGCTGTACAAGGGCGGTACCGGAGGGAGCATGGTGAGCAAGGGCGAGGAGCTGTTCA
CCGGGGTGGTGCCCATCCTGGTCGAGCTGGACGGCGACGTAAACGGCCACAAGTTCAGCGTGTCCGGCGA
GGGTGAGGGCGATGCCACCTACGGCAAGCTGACCCTGAAGTTCATCTGCACCACCGGCAAGCTGCCCGTG
CCCTGGCCCACCCTCGTGACCACCCTGACCTACGGCGTGCAGTGCTTCAGCCGCTACCCCGACCACATGA
AGCAGCACGACTTCTTCAAGTCCGCCATGCCCGAAGGCTACATCCAGGAGCGCACCATCTTCTTCAAGGA
CGACGGCAACTACAAGACCCGCGCCGAGGTGAAGTTCGAGGGCGACACCCTGGTGAACCGCATCGAGCTG
AAGGGCATCGACTTCAAGGAGGACGGCAACATCCTGGGGCACAAGCTGGAGTACAACCTGCCGGACCAAC
TGACTGAAGAGCAGATCGCAGAATACAAAGAGGCTTTCTCCCTATTTGACAAGGACGGGGATGGGACAAT
AACAACCAAGGAGCTGGGGACGGTGATGCGGTCTCTCGGACACAACCCCACAGAAGCAGAGCTGCAGGAC
ATGATCAATGAAGTAGATGCCGACGGTGACGGCACAATCGACTTCCCTGAGTTCCTGACAATGATGGCAA
GAAAAATGAAATACAGGGACACGGAAGAAGAAATTAGAGAAGCGTTCGGTGTGTTTGATAAGGATGGCAA
TGGCTACATCAGTGCAGCAGAGCTTCGCCACGTGATGACAAACCTTGGAGAGAAGTTAACAGATGAAGAG
GTTGATGAAATGATCAGGGAAGCAGACATCGATGGGGATGGTCAGGTAAACTACGAAGAGTTTGTACAAA
TGATGACAGCGAAGGGGGGCAGCGGTGGGTCTGGAGGGACTGGGGGTAGCGGTGGTAGCGGTGGGACAGG
GGGAAGCGGCGGTAGTGGTGGAACA
[648 nt withheld, positions 4639-5286]
TAGGGCGCGCCGCGGCCGCGAATTCGATATCATAATCAACCTCTGGATTACAAAATTTGTGAAAGATTGA
CTGGTATTCTTAACTATGTTGCTCCTTTTACGCTATGTGGATACGCTGCTTTAATGCCTTTGTATCATGC
TATTGCTTCCCGTATGGCTTTCATTTTCTCCTCCTTGTATAAATCCTGGTTAGTTCTTGCCACGGCGGAA
CTCATCGCCGCCTGCCTTGCCCGCTGCTGGACAGGGGCTCGGCTGTTGGGCACTGACAATTCCGTGGCTC
GAGAGATCTTCGACTGTGCCTTCTAGTTGCCAGCCATCTGTTGTTTGCCCCTCCCCCGTGCCTTCCTTGA
CCCTGGAAGGTGCCACTCCCACTGTCCTTTCCTAATAAAATGAGGAAATTGCATCGCATTGTCTGAGTAG
GTGTCATTCTATTCTGGGGGGTGGGGTGGGGCAGGACAGCAAGGGGGAGGATTGGGAAGACAATAGCAGG
CATGAGATCTCACGTGCGGACCGAGCGGCCGCAGGAACCCCTAGTGATGGAGTTGGCCACTCCCTCTCTG
CGCGCTCGCTCGCTCACTGAGGCCGGGCGACCAAAGGTCGCCCGACGCCCGGGCTTTGCCCGGGCGGCCT
CAGTGAGCGAGCGAGCGCGCAGCTGCCTGCAGGGGCGCCTGATGCGGTATTTTCTCCTTACGCATCTGTG
CGGTATTTCACACCGCATA
[75 nt withheld, positions 6006-6080]
