Features (pLannotate 1.2.2; 15 found; start..end, strand, type, name):
     12..39      +  repeat_region  AAV2 ITR (fragment): inverted terminal repeat of adeno-associated virus serotype 2 inverted
     68..95      +  repeat_region  AAV2 ITR (fragment): inverted terminal repeat of adeno-associated virus serotype 2 inverted
   1225..2394    +  CDS            GCaMP6s (fragment): improved fluorescent protein-based calcium sensor (Chen et al., 2013)
   2476..3123    +  CDS            RPL10A (sequence withheld): RL10A_HUMAN - Also known as NEDD6. Experimental evidence at protein level: Swiss-Prot protein existence level 1. Component of the large ribosomal subunit. From Homo sapiens (Human).
   3157..3314    +  misc_feature   WPRE (fragment): woodchuck hepatitis virus posttranscriptional regulatory element
   3320..3400    +  misc_feature   WPRE (fragment): woodchuck hepatitis virus posttranscriptional regulatory element
   3417..3528    +  polyA_signal   bGH poly(A) signal: bovine growth hormone polyadenylation signal
   3646..3786    +  repeat_region  AAV2 ITR: inverted terminal repeat of adeno-associated virus serotype 2 inverted
   3791..3842    -  misc_feature   bom (fragment): basis of mobility region from pBR322
   3861..4316    +  rep_origin     f1 ori (sequence partly withheld): f1 bacteriophage origin of replication; arrow indicates direction of (+) strand synthesis
   4317..4366    -  misc_feature   bom (fragment): basis of mobility region from pBR322
   4468..4503    -  CDS            rop (fragment): Rop protein, which maintains plasmids at low copy number; rop
   4598..4702    +  promoter       AmpR promoter: bla
   4703..5563    +  CDS            AmpR: β-lactamase; bla; confers resistance to ampicillin, carbenicillin, and related antibiotics
   5734..6322    +  rep_origin     ori: high-copy-number ColE1/pMB1/pBR322/pUC origin of replication
>Addgene plasmid #224205 | AiP15820 - pAAV-AiE0873m_3xC2-minBG-RiboL1-jGCaMP8s-WPRE3-BGHpA (Alias: CN5820) | addgene full sequence | sequence record 447619 | Addgene NGS Result
CCTGCAGGCAGCTGCGCGCTCGCTCGCTCACTGAGGCCGCCCGGGCGTCGGGCGACCTTTGGTCGCCCGG
CCTCAGTGAGCGAGCGAGCGCGCAGAGAGGGAGTGGCCAACTCCATCACTAGGGGTTCCTGCGGCCGCAC
GCGTCATGGATTTCTCCAAAGCTTTGTAGGGCAGAACTCTGAATGTTTATTTCTCTGATGAATCCTTAAT
GAAAGTGGCCAGCCATCCTGGGGAGAACAAGCCTTAGTTCCCACTGAGAAGGATAGCAAGCAGCATAAGA
GTAGCTGATGTCAAAGGCTATTAATGCAAATGAAAATTATAATTCCTCATCAAGATCTGCTCCCAGACAG
GCTAATCATTGTGCCACCTGTTTACAGAAACACACTGCTAATCAGTCAGTAAAATCTTTTAAGTTTCTGT
GCTTCTCTGTGTACGATTTTTAGCCTCCATGGATTTCTCCAAAGCTTTGTAGGGCAGAACTCTGAATGTT
TATTTCTCTGATGAATCCTTAATGAAAGTGGCCAGCCATCCTGGGGAGAACAAGCCTTAGTTCCCACTGA
GAAGGATAGCAAGCAGCATAAGAGTAGCTGATGTCAAAGGCTATTAATGCAAATGAAAATTATAATTCCT
CATCAAGATCTGCTCCCAGACAGGCTAATCATTGTGCCACCTGTTTACAGAAACACACTGCTAATCAGTC
AGTAAAATCTTTTAAGTTTCTGTGCTTCTCTGTGTACGATTTTTAGCCTCCATGGATTTCTCCAAAGCTT
TGTAGGGCAGAACTCTGAATGTTTATTTCTCTGATGAATCCTTAATGAAAGTGGCCAGCCATCCTGGGGA
GAACAAGCCTTAGTTCCCACTGAGAAGGATAGCAAGCAGCATAAGAGTAGCTGATGTCAAAGGCTATTAA
TGCAAATGAAAATTATAATTCCTCATCAAGATCTGCTCCCAGACAGGCTAATCATTGTGCCACCTGTTTA
CAGAAACACACTGCTAATCAGTCAGTAAAATCTTTTAAGTTTCTGTGCTTCTCTGTGTACGATTTTTAGC
CTCGAGCTCGGGCTGGGCATAAAAGTCAGGGCAGAGCCATCTATTGCTTACATTTGCTTCTGGGATCCAC
CCGCCACCATGCATCATCACCATCATCACACGCGTCGCAAGAAGACCTTCAAGGAGGTGGCCACCGCCGT
GAAGATCATCGCCATGCTGATGGGCCTGAAGATCAACGTCTATATCAAGGCCGACAAGCAGAAGAACGGC
ATCAAGGCGAACTTCCACATCCGCCACAACATCGAGGACGGCGGCGTGCAGCTCGCCTACCACTACCAGC
AGAACACCCCCATCGGCGACGGCCCCGTGCTGCTGCCCGACAACCACTACCTGAGCGTGGAGTCCAAACT
TTCGAAAGACCCCAACGAGAAGCGCGATCACATGGTCCTGCTGGAGTTCGTGACCGCCGCCGGGATCACT
CTCGGCATGGACGAGCTGTACAAGGGCGGTACCGGAGGGAGCATGGTGAGCAAGGGCGAGGAGCTGTTCA
CCGGGGTGGTGCCCATCCTGGTCGAGCTGGACGGCGACGTAAACGGCCACAAGTTCAGCGTGTCCGGCGA
GGGTGAGGGCGATGCCACCTACGGCAAGCTGACCCTGAAGTTCATCTGCACCACCGGCAAGCTGCCCGTG
CCCTGGCCCACCCTCGTGACCACCCTGACCTACGGCGTGCAGTGCTTCAGCCGCTACCCCGACCACATGA
AGCAGCACGACTTCTTCAAGTCCGCCATGCCCGAAGGCTACATCCAGGAGCGCACCATCTTCTTCAAGGA
CGACGGCAACTACAAGACCCGCGCCGAGGTGAAGTTCGAGGGCGACACCCTGGTGAACCGCATCGAGCTG
AAGGGCATCGACTTCAAGGAGGACGGCAACATCCTGGGGCACAAGCTGGAGTACAACCTGCCGGACCAAC
TGACTGAAGAGCAGATCGCAGAATACAAAGAGGCTTTCTCCCTATTTGACAAGGACGGGGATGGGACAAT
AACAACCAAGGAGCTGGGGACGGTGATGCGGTCTCTCGGACACAACCCCACAGAAGCAGAGCTGCAGGAC
ATGATCAATGAAGTAGATGCCGACGGTGACGGCACAATCGACTTCCCTGAGTTCCTGACAATGATGGCAA
GAAAAATGAAATACAGGGACACGGAAGAAGAAATTAGAGAAGCGTTCGGTGTGTTTGATAAGGATGGCAA
TGGCTACATCAGTGCAGCAGAGCTTCGCCACGTGATGACAAACCTTGGAGAGAAGTTAACAGATGAAGAG
GTTGATGAAATGATCAGGGAAGCAGACATCGATGGGGATGGTCAGGTAAACTACGAAGAGTTTGTACAAA
TGATGACAGCGAAGGGGGGCAGCGGTGGGTCTGGAGGGACTGGGGGTAGCGGTGGTAGCGGTGGGACAGG
GGGAAGCGGCGGTAGTGGTGGAACA
[648 nt withheld, positions 2476-3123]
TAGGGCGCGCCGCGGCCGCGAATTCGATATCATAATCAACCTCTGGATTACAAAATTTGTGAAAGATTGA
CTGGTATTCTTAACTATGTTGCTCCTTTTACGCTATGTGGATACGCTGCTTTAATGCCTTTGTATCATGC
TATTGCTTCCCGTATGGCTTTCATTTTCTCCTCCTTGTATAAATCCTGGTTAGTTCTTGCCACGGCGGAA
CTCATCGCCGCCTGCCTTGCCCGCTGCTGGACAGGGGCTCGGCTGTTGGGCACTGACAATTCCGTGGCTC
GAGAGATCTTCGACTGTGCCTTCTAGTTGCCAGCCATCTGTTGTTTGCCCCTCCCCCGTGCCTTCCTTGA
CCCTGGAAGGTGCCACTCCCACTGTCCTTTCCTAATAAAATGAGGAAATTGCATCGCATTGTCTGAGTAG
GTGTCATTCTATTCTGGGGGGTGGGGTGGGGCAGGACAGCAAGGGGGAGGATTGGGAAGACAATAGCAGG
CATGAGATCTCACGTGCGGACCGAGCGGCCGCAGGAACCCCTAGTGATGGAGTTGGCCACTCCCTCTCTG
CGCGCTCGCTCGCTCACTGAGGCCGGGCGACCAAAGGTCGCCCGACGCCCGGGCTTTGCCCGGGCGGCCT
CAGTGAGCGAGCGAGCGCGCAGCTGCCTGCAGGGGCGCCTGATGCGGTATTTTCTCCTTACGCATCTGTG
CGGTATTTCACACCGCATA
[95 nt withheld, positions 3843-3937]
T
[46 nt withheld, positions 3939-3984]
C
[141 nt withheld, positions 3986-4126]
CCTTTGACGTTGGAGTCCACGTTCTTT
[37 nt withheld, positions 4154-4190]
ACTCTATCTCGGGCTATTCTTTTGATTTATAAGGGATTTTGCCGATTTCGGTCTATTGGTTAAAAAATGA
GCTGATTTAACAAAAATTTAACGCGAATTTTAACAAAATATTAACGTTTACAATTTTATGGTGCACTCTC
AGTACAATCTGCTCTGATGCCGCATAGTTAAGCCAGCCCCGACACCCGCCAACACCCGCTGACGCGCCCT
GACGGGCTTGTCTGCTCCCGGCATCCGCTTACAGACAAGCTGTGACCGTCTCCGGGAGCTGCATGTGTCA
GAGGTTTTCACCGTCATCACCGAAACGCGCGAGACGAAAGGGCCTCGTGATACGCCTATTTTTATAGGTT
AATGTCATGATAATAATGGTTTCTTAGACGTCAGGTGGCACTTTTCGGGGAAATGTGCGCGGAACCCCTA
TTTGTTTATTTTTCTAAATACATTCAAATATGTATCCGCTCATGAGACAATAACCCTGATAAATGCTTCA
ATAATATTGAAAAAGGAAGAGTATGAGTATTCAACATTTCCGTGTCGCCCTTATTCCCTTTTTTGCGGCA
TTTTGCCTTCCTGTTTTTGCTCACCCAGAAACGCTGGTGAAAGTAAAAGATGCTGAAGATCAGTTGGGTG
CACGAGTGGGTTACATCGAACTGGATCTCAACAGCGGTAAGATCCTTGAGAGTTTTCGCCCCGAAGAACG
TTTTCCAATGATGAGCACTTTTAAAGTTCTGCTATGTGGCGCGGTATTATCCCGTATTGACGCCGGGCAA
GAGCAACTCGGTCGCCGCATACACTATTCTCAGAATGACTTGGTTGAGTACTCACCAGTCACAGAAAAGC
ATCTTACGGATGGCATGACAGTAAGAGAATTATGCAGTGCTGCCATAACCATGAGTGATAACACTGCGGC
CAACTTACTTCTGACAACGATCGGAGGACCGAAGGAGCTAACCGCTTTTTTGCACAACATGGGGGATCAT
GTAACTCGCCTTGATCGTTGGGAACCGGAGCTGAATGAAGCCATACCAAACGACGAGCGTGACACCACGA
TGCCTGTAGCAATGGCAACAACGTTGCGCAAACTATTAACTGGCGAACTACTTACTCTAGCTTCCCGGCA
ACAATTAATAGACTGGATGGAGGCGGATAAAGTTGCAGGACCACTTCTGCGCTCGGCCCTTCCGGCTGGC
TGGTTTATTGCTGATAAATCTGGAGCCGGTGAGCGTGGGTCTCGCGGTATCATTGCAGCACTGGGGCCAG
ATGGTAAGCCCTCCCGTATCGTAGTTATCTACACGACGGGGAGTCAGGCAACTATGGATGAACGAAATAG
ACAGATCGCTGAGATAGGTGCCTCACTGATTAAGCATTGGTAACTGTCAGACCAAGTTTACTCATATATA
CTTTAGATTGATTTAAAACTTCATTTTTAATTTAAAAGGATCTAGGTGAAGATCCTTTTTGATAATCTCA
TGACCAAAATCCCTTAACGTGAGTTTTCGTTCCACTGAGCGTCAGACCCCGTAGAAAAGATCAAAGGATC
TTCTTGAGATCCTTTTTTTCTGCGCGTAATCTGCTGCTTGCAAACAAAAAAACCACCGCTACCAGCGGTG
GTTTGTTTGCCGGATCAAGAGCTACCAACTCTTTTTCCGAAGGTAACTGGCTTCAGCAGAGCGCAGATAC
CAAATACTGTTCTTCTAGTGTAGCCGTAGTTAGGCCACCACTTCAAGAACTCTGTAGCACCGCCTACATA
CCTCGCTCTGCTAATCCTGTTACCAGTGGCTGCTGCCAGTGGCGATAAGTCGTGTCTTACCGGGTTGGAC
TCAAGACGATAGTTACCGGATAAGGCGCAGCGGTCGGGCTGAACGGGGGGTTCGTGCACACAGCCCAGCT
TGGAGCGAACGACCTACACCGAACTGAGATACCTACAGCGTGAGCTATGAGAAAGCGCCACGCTTCCCGA
AGGGAGAAAGGCGGACAGGTATCCGGTAAGCGGCAGGGTCGGAACAGGAGAGCGCACGAGGGAGCTTCCA
GGGGGAAACGCCTGGTATCTTTATAGTCCTGTCGGGTTTCGCCACCTCTGACTTGAGCGTCGATTTTTGT
GATGCTCGTCAGGGGGGCGGAGCCTATGGAAAAACGCCAGCAACGCGGCCTTTTTACGGTTCCTGGCCTT
TTGCTGGCCTTTTGCTCACATGT
